>Addgene plasmid #235528 | pLKO.1-puro-USP7-sh5 | addgene full sequence | sequence record 468356 | Addgene NGS Result
TTGGGGTTGCGCCTTTTCCAAGGCAGCCCTGGGTTTGCGCAGGGACGCGGCTGCTCTGGGCGTGGTTCCG
GGAAACGCAGCGGCGCCGACCCTGGGTCTCGCACATTCTTCACGTCCGTTCGCAGCGTCACCCGGATCTT
CGCCGCTACCCTTGTGGGCCCCCCGGCGACGCTTCCTGCTCCGCCCCTAAGTCGGGAAGGTTCCTTGCGG
TTCGCGGCGTGCCGGACGTGACAAACGGAAGCCGCACGTCTCACTAGTACCCTCGCAGACGGACAGCGCC
AGGGAGCAATGGCAGCGCGCCGACCGCGATGGGCTGTGGCCAATAGCGGCTGCTCAGCAGGGCGCGCCGA
GAGCAGCGGCCGGGAAGGGGCGGTGCGGGAGGCGGGGTGTGGGGCGGTAGTGTGGGCCCTGTTCCTGCCC
GCGCGGTGTTCCGCATTCTGCAAGCCTCCGGAGCGCACGTCGGCAGTCGGCTCCCTCGTTGACCGAATCA
CCGACCTCTCTCCCCAGGGGGATCCACCGGAGCTTACCATGACCGAGTACAAGCCCACGGTGCGCCTCGC
CACCCGCGACGACGTCCCCAGGGCCGTACGCACCCTCGCCGCCGCGTTCGCCGACTACCCCGCCACGCGC
CACACCGTCGATCCGGACCGCCACATCGAGCGGGTCACCGAGCTGCAAGAACTCTTCCTCACGCGCGTCG
GGCTCGACATCGGCAAGGTGTGGGTCGCGGACGACGGCGCCGCGGTGGCGGTCTGGACCACGCCGGAGAG
CGTCGAAGCGGGGGCGGTGTTCGCCGAGATCGGCCCGCGCATGGCCGAGTTGAGCGGTTCCCGGCTGGCC
GCGCAGCAACAGATGGAAGGCCTCCTGGCGCCGCACCGGCCCAAGGAGCCCGCGTGGTTCCTGGCCACCG
TCGGCGTCTCGCCCGACCACCAGGGCAAGGGTCTGGGCAGCGCCGTCGTGCTCCCCGGAGTGGAGGCGGC
CGAGCGCGCCGGGGTGCCCGCCTTCCTGGAGACCTCCGCGCCCCGCAACCTCCCCTTCTACGAGCGGCTC
GGCTTCACCGTCACCGCCGACGTCGAGGTGCCCGAAGGACCGCGCACCTGGTGCATGACCCGCAAGCCCG
GTGCCTGACGCCCGCCCCACGACCCGCAGCGCCCGACCGAAAGGAGCGCACGACCCCATGCATCGGTACC
TTTAAGACCAATGACTTACAAGGCAGCTGTAGATCTTAGCCACTTTTTAAAAGAAAAGGGGGGACTGGAA
GGGCTAATTCACTCCCAACGAAGACAAGATCTGCTTTTTGCTTGTACTGGGTCTCTCTGGTTAGACCAGA
TCTGAGCCTGGGAGCTCTCTGGCTAACTAGGGAACCCACTGCTTAAGCCTCAATAAAGCTTGCCTTGAGT
GCTTCAAGTAGTGTGTGCCCGTCTGTTGTGTGACTCTGGTAACTAGAGATCCCTCAGACCCTTTTAGTCA
GTGTGGAAAATCTCTAGCAGTAGTAGTTCATGTCATCTTATTATTCAGTATTTATAACTTGCAAAGAAAT
GAATATCAGAGAGTGAGAGGAACTTGTTTATTGCAGCTTATAATGGTTACAAATAAAGCAATAGCATCAC
AAATTTCACAAATAAAGCATTTTTTTCACTGCATTCTAGTTGTGGTTTGTCCAAACTCATCAATGTATCT
TATCATGTCTGGCTCTAGCTATCCCGCCCCTAACTCCGCCCATCCCGCCCCTAACTCCGCCCAGTTCCGC
CCATTCTCCGCCCCATGGCTGACTAATTTTTTTTATTTATGCAGAGGCCGAGGCCGCCTCGGCCTCTGAG
CTATTCCAGAAGTAGTGAGGAGGCTTTTTTGGAGGCCTAGGGACGTACCCAATTCGCCCTATAGTGAGTC
GTATTACGCGCGCTCACTGGCCGTCGTTTTACAACGTCGTGACTGGGAAAACCCTGGCGTTACCCAACTT
AATCGCCTTGCAGCACATCCCCCTTTCGCCAGCTGGCGTAATAGCGAAGAGGCCCGCACCGATCGCCCTT
CCCAACAGTTGCGCAGCCTGAATGGCGAATGGG
[124 nt withheld, positions 2064-2187]
C
[91 nt withheld, positions 2189-2279]
A
[49 nt withheld, positions 2281-2329]
CCTTTGACGTTGGAGTCCACGTTCTTT
[37 nt withheld, positions 2357-2393]
ACCCTATCTCGGTCTATTCTTTTGATTTATAAGGGATTTTGCCGATTTCGGCCTATTGGTTAAAAAATGA
GCTGATTTAACAAAAATTTAACGCGAATTTTAACAAAATATTAACGCTTACAATTTAGGTGGCACTTTTC
GGGGAAATGTGCGCGGAACCCCTATTTGTTTATTTTTCTAAATACATTCAAATATGTATCCGCTCATGAG
ACAATAACCCTGATAAATGCTTCAATAATATTGAAAAAGGAAGAGTATGAGTATTCAACATTTCCGTGTC
GCCCTTATTCCCTTTTTTGCGGCATTTTGCCTTCCTGTTTTTGCTCACCCAGAAACGCTGGTGAAAGTAA
AAGATGCTGAAGATCAGTTGGGTGCACGAGTGGGTTACATCGAACTGGATCTCAACAGCGGTAAGATCCT
TGAGAGTTTTCGCCCCGAAGAACGTTTTCCAATGATGAGCACTTTTAAAGTTCTGCTATGTGGCGCGGTA
TTATCCCGTATTGACGCCGGGCAAGAGCAACTCGGTCGCCGCATACACTATTCTCAGAATGACTTGGTTG
AGTACTCACCAGTCACAGAAAAGCATCTTACGGATGGCATGACAGTAAGAGAATTATGCAGTGCTGCCAT
AACCATGAGTGATAACACTGCGGCCAACTTACTTCTGACAACGATCGGAGGACCGAAGGAGCTAACCGCT
TTTTTGCACAACATGGGGGATCATGTAACTCGCCTTGATCGTTGGGAACCGGAGCTGAATGAAGCCATAC
CAAACGACGAGCGTGACACCACGATGCCTGTAGCAATGGCAACAACGTTGCGCAAACTATTAACTGGCGA
ACTACTTACTCTAGCTTCCCGGCAACAATTAATAGACTGGATGGAGGCGGATAAAGTTGCAGGACCACTT
CTGCGCTCGGCCCTTCCGGCTGGCTGGTTTATTGCTGATAAATCTGGAGCCGGTGAGCGTGGGTCTCGCG
GTATCATTGCAGCACTGGGGCCAGATGGTAAGCCCTCCCGTATCGTAGTTATCTACACGACGGGGAGTCA
GGCAACTATGGATGAACGAAATAGACAGATCGCTGAGATAGGTGCCTCACTGATTAAGCATTGGTAACTG
TCAGACCAAGTTTACTCATATATACTTTAGATTGATTTAAAACTTCATTTTTAATTTAAAAGGATCTAGG
TGAAGATCCTTTTTGATAATCTCATGACCAAAATCCCTTAACGTGAGTTTTCGTTCCACTGAGCGTCAGA
CCCCGTAGAAAAGATCAAAGGATCTTCTTGAGATCCTTTTTTTCTGCGCGTAATCTGCTGCTTGCAAACA
AAAAAACCACCGCTACCAGCGGTGGTTTGTTTGCCGGATCAAGAGCTACCAACTCTTTTTCCGAAGGTAA
CTGGCTTCAGCAGAGCGCAGATACCAAATACTGTTCTTCTAGTGTAGCCGTAGTTAGGCCACCACTTCAA
GAACTCTGTAGCACCGCCTACATACCTCGCTCTGCTAATCCTGTTACCAGTGGCTGCTGCCAGTGGCGAT
AAGTCGTGTCTTACCGGGTTGGACTCAAGACGATAGTTACCGGATAAGGCGCAGCGGTCGGGCTGAACGG
GGGGTTCGTGCACACAGCCCAGCTTGGAGCGAACGACCTACACCGAACTGAGATACCTACAGCGTGAGCT
ATGAGAAAGCGCCACGCTTCCCGAAGGGAGAAAGGCGGACAGGTATCCGGTAAGCGGCAGGGTCGGAACA
GGAGAGCGCACGAGGGAGCTTCCAGGGGGAAACGCCTGGTATCTTTATAGTCCTGTCGGGTTTCGCCACC
TCTGACTTGAGCGTCGATTTTTGTGATGCTCGTCAGGGGGGCGGAGCCTATGGAAAAACGCCAGCAACGC
GGCCTTTTTACGGTTCCTGGCCTTTTGCTGGCCTTTTGCTCACATGTTCTTTCCTGCGTTATCCCCTGAT
TCTGTGGATAACCGTATTACCGCCTTTGAGTGAGCTGATACCGCTCGCCGCAGCCGAACGACCGAGCGCA
GCGAGTCAGTGAGCGAGGAAGCGGAAGAGCGCCCAATACGCAAACCGCCTCTCCCCGCGCGTTGGCCGAT
TCATTAATGCAGCTGGCACGACAGGTTTCCCGACTGGAAAGCGGGCAGTGAGCGCAACGCAATTAATGTG
AGTTAGCTCACTCATTAGGCACCCCAGGCTTTACACTTTATGCTTCCGGCTCGTATGTTGTGTGGAATTG
TGAGCGGATAACAATTTCACACAGGAAACAGCTATGACCATGATTACGCCAAGCGCGCAATTAACCCTCA
CTAAAGGGAACAAAAGCTGGAGCTGCAAGCTTAATGTAGTCTTATGCAATACTCTTGTAGTCTTGCAACA
TGGTAACGATGAGTTAGCAACATGCCTTACAAGGAGAGAAAAAGCACCGTGCATGCCGATTGGTGGAAGT
AAGGTGGTACGATCGTGCCTTATTAGGAAGGCAACAGACGGGTCTGACATGGATTGGACGAACCACTGAA
TTGCCGCATTGCAGAGATATTGTATTTAAGTGCCTAGCTCGATACATAAACGGGTCTCTCTGGTTAGACC
AGATCTGAGCCTGGGAGCTCTCTGGCTAACTAGGGAACCCACTGCTTAAGCCTCAATAAAGCTTGCCTTG
AGTGCTTCAAGTAGTGTGTGCCCGTCTGTTGTGTGACTCTGGTAACTAGAGATCCCTCAGACCCTTTTAG
TCAGTGTGGAAAATCTCTAGCAGTGGCGCCCGAACAGGGACTTGAAAGCGAAAGGGAAACCAGAGGAGCT
CTCTCGACGCAGGACTCGGCTTGCTGAAGCGCGCACGGCAAGAGGCGAGGGGCGGCGACTGGTGAGTACG
CCAAAAATTTTGACTAGCGGAGGCTAGAAGGAGAGAGATGGGTGCGAGAGCGTCAGTATTAAGCGGGGGA
GAATTAGATCGCGATGGGAAAAAATTCGGTTAAGGCCAGGGGGAAAGAAAAAATATAAATTAAAACATAT
AGTATGGGCAAGCAGGGAGCTAGAACGATTCGCAGTTAATCCTGGCCTGTTAGAAACATCAGAAGGCTGT
AGACAAATACTGGGACAGCTACAACCATCCCTTCAGACAGGATCAGAAGAACTTAGATCATTATATAATA
CAGTAGCAACCCTCTATTGTGTGCATCAAAGGATAGAGATAAAAGACACCAAGGAAGCTTTAGACAAGAT
AGAGGAAGAGCAAAACAAAAGTAAGACCACCGCACAGCAAGCGGCCGCTGATCTTCAGACCTGGAGGAGG
AGATATGAGGGACAATTGGAGAAGTGAATTATATAAATATAAAGTAGTAAAAATTGAACCATTAGGAGTA
GCACCCACCAAGGCAAAGAGAAGAGTGGTGCAGAGAGAAAAAAGAGCAGTGGGAATAGGAGCTTTGTTCC
TTGGGTTCTTGGGAGCAGCAGGAAGCACTATGGGCGCAGCGTCAATGACGCTGACGGTACAGGCCAGACA
ATTATTGTCTGGTATAGTGCAGCAGCAGAACAATTTGCTGAGGGCTATTGAGGCGCAACAGCATCTGTTG
CAACTCACAGTCTGGGGCATCAAGCAGCTCCAGGCAAGAATCCTGGCTGTGGAAAGATACCTAAAGGATC
AACAGCTCCTGGGGATTTGGGGTTGCTCTGGAAAACTCATTTGCACCACTGCTGTGCCTTGGAATGCTAG
TTGGAGTAATAAATCTCTGGAACAGATTTGGAATCACACGACCTGGATGGAGTGGGACAGAGAAATTAAC
AATTACACAAGCTTAATACACTCCTTAATTGAAGAATCGCAAAACCAGCAAGAAAAGAATGAACAAGAAT
TATTGGAATTAGATAAATGGGCAAGTTTGTGGAATTGGTTTAACATAACAAATTGGCTGTGGTATATAAA
ATTATTCATAATGATAGTAGGAGGCTTGGTAGGTTTAAGAATAGTTTTTGCTGTACTTTCTATAGTGAAT
AGAGTTAGGCAGGGATATTCACCATTATCGTTTCAGACCCACCTCCCAACCCCGAGGGGACCCGACAGGC
CCGAAGGAATAGAAGAAGAAGGTGGAGAGAGAGACAGAGACAGATCCATTCGATTAGTGAACGGATCTCG
ACGGTATCGATCACGAGACTAGCCTCGAGCGGCCGCCCCCTTCACCGAGGGCCTATTTCCCATGATTCCT
TCATATTTGCATATACGATACAAGGCTGTTAGAGAGATAATTGGAATTAATTTGACTGTAAACACAAAGA
TATTAGTACAAAATACGTGACGTAGAAAGTAATAATTTCTTGGGTAGTTTGCAGTTTTAAAATTATGTTT
TAAAATGGACTATCATATGCTTACCGTAACTTGAAAGTATTTCGATTTCTTGGCTTTATATATCTTGTGG
AAAGGACGAAACACCGGCGTGGTGTCAAGGTGTACTAACTCGAGTTAGTACACCTTGACACCACGTTTTT
AATTCTCGACCTCGAGACAAATGGCAGTATTCATCCACAATTTTAAAAGAAAAGGGGGGATTGGGGGGTA
CAGTGCAGGGGAAAGAATAGTAGACATAATAGCAACAGACATACAAACTAAAGAATTACAAAAACAAATT
ACAAAAATTCAAAATTTTCGGGTTTATTACAGGGACAGCAGAGATCCACTTTGGCCGCGGCTCGAGGGGG
Features (pLannotate 1.2.2; 25 found; start..end, strand, type, name):
    529..1128    +  CDS            PuroR: puromycin N-acetyltransferase; pac from Streptomyces alboniger; confers resistance to puromycin
   1171..1254    +  CDS            nef (fragment): NEF_HV1Z2 - Experimental evidence at protein level: Swiss-Prot protein existence level 1. Extracellular Nef protein targets CD4(+) T-lymphocytes for apoptosis by interacting with CXCR4 surface receptors. From Human immunodeficiency virus type 1 group M subtype D (isolate Z2/CDC-Z34) (HIV-1).
   1256..1489    +  LTR            3' LTR (ΔU3): self-inactivating 3' long terminal repeat (LTR) from HIV-1
   1561..1682    +  polyA_signal   SV40 poly(A) signal: SV40 polyadenylation signal
   1722..1857    +  rep_origin     SV40 ori: SV40 origin of replication
   1878..1896    -  promoter       T7 promoter: promoter for bacteriophage T7 RNA polymerase
   1904..2059    +  CDS            lacZα (fragment): LacZα fragment of β-galactosidase; lacZ fragment
   2064..2492    +  rep_origin     f1 ori (sequence partly withheld): f1 bacteriophage origin of replication; arrow indicates direction of (+) strand synthesis
   2545..2649    +  promoter       AmpR promoter: bla
   2650..3510    +  CDS            AmpR: β-lactamase; bla; confers resistance to ampicillin, carbenicillin, and related antibiotics
   3681..4269    +  rep_origin     ori: high-copy-number ColE1/pMB1/pBR322/pUC origin of replication
   4452..4544    +  CDS            lacI (fragment): lac repressor; lacI; The lac repressor binds to the lac operator to inhibit transcription in E. coli. This inhibition can be relieved by adding lactose or isopropyl-β-D-thiogalactopyranoside (IPTG).
   4557..4578    +  protein_bind   CAP binding site: CAP binding activates transcription in the presence of cAMP. E. coli catabolite activator protein
   4593..4623    +  promoter       lac promoter: promoter for the E. coli lac operon
   4631..4647    +  protein_bind   lac operator: The lac repressor binds to the lac operator to inhibit transcription in E. coli. This inhibition can be relieved by adding lactose or isopropyl-β-D-thiogalactopyranoside (IPTG). lac repressor encoded by lacI
   4692..4710    +  promoter       T3 promoter: promoter for bacteriophage T3 RNA polymerase
   4738..4964    +  promoter       RSV promoter: Rous sarcoma virus enhancer/promoter
   4965..5145    +  LTR            5' LTR (truncated): truncated 5' long terminal repeat (LTR) from HIV-1
   5192..5317    +  misc_feature   HIV-1 Ψ: packaging signal of human immunodeficiency virus type 1
   5301..5664    +  CDS            HIV-1 gag (fragment): gag protein from human immunodeficiency virus 1; gag
   5810..6043    +  misc_feature   RRE: The Rev response element (RRE) of HIV-1 allows for Rev-dependent mRNA export from the nucleus to the cytoplasm.
   6420..6520    +  CDS            Rev (fragment): human immunodeficiency virus 1 (HIV-1) Rev protein; rev; enhances nuclear export of unspliced and incompletely spliced viral mRNAs
   6570..6810    +  promoter       U6 promoter: RNA polymerase III promoter for human U6 snRNA
   6914..7031    +  misc_feature   cPPT/CTS: central polypurine tract and central termination sequence of HIV-1
   7080..507     +  promoter       hPGK promoter (across the origin): human phosphoglycerate kinase 1 promoter
