[The description below was written by a language model from this plasmid's Addgene catalogue record and pLannotate feature annotations shown in this document.]
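Description:
pLKO.1-puro-USP7-sh5 is a lentiviral shRNA vector built on the pLKO.1-puro backbone and designed to knock down human USP7 (also known as HAUSP), a ubiquitin-specific protease. It is propagated in E. coli through a high-copy ColE1/pUC-type origin with ampicillin selection from the β-lactamase gene. An f1 origin and remnants of a cloning-vector lac region (lacZα and lacI fragments, lac promoter/operator, T7 and T3 promoters) are also present in the bacterial portion of the 7,083 nt sequence.

The transfer cassette has a third-generation, self-inactivating layout. An RSV promoter is fused to a truncated HIV-1 5' LTR to drive Tat-independent production of genomic RNA in packaging cells. This is followed by the Ψ packaging signal with a partial gag sequence, and by the Rev response element for Rev-dependent nuclear export. Downstream, a human U6 RNA polymerase III promoter sits immediately upstream of the unannotated interval where the USP7-targeting hairpin would be expected. The feature table does not annotate the hairpin itself. A cPPT/CTS element, which aids nuclear import of the reverse-transcribed genome, lies between the U6 unit and an hPGK promoter that drives puromycin N-acetyltransferase, allowing selection of transduced mammalian cells. The cassette ends in a ΔU3 3' LTR, which inactivates LTR promoter activity after integration. An SV40 poly(A) signal and SV40 origin lie just outside the LTR.

The plasmid is intended to be co-transfected with separate packaging and envelope plasmids to make replication-incompetent lentivirus for stable, puromycin-selectable USP7 depletion in human cells. The associated publication concerns nuclear cGAS activation by centromeric DNA amplification triggered by viral proteins.
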