Addgene plasmid #235528: pLKO.1-puro-USP7-sh5
Purpose: shRNA against human USP7
Depositing lab: Nicolas Manel. Depositing organization: Institut Curie. Publication: Centromeric DNA amplification triggered by viral proteins activates nuclear cGAS. Lahaye X, Tran Van P, Chakraborty C, Shmakova A, Cao NTB, Ferran H, Ait-Mohamed O, Maurin M, Waterfall JJ, Kaufer BB, Fischer P, Hennig T, Dolken L, Lomonte P, Fachinetti D, Manel N. Cell. 2025 May 29:S0092-8674(25)00556-2. doi: 10.1016/j.cell.2025.05.008. PubMed 40460826.
Backbone
  Vector backbone: pLKO.1-puro
  Vector type: Lentiviral
Growth in bacteria
  Bacterial resistance: Ampicillin, 100 μg/mL
  Growth temperature: 30°C
  Growth strain: NEB Stable
  Copy number: High Copy
Gene/Insert
  Gene/Insert name: USP7
  gRNA/shRNA sequence: CGTGGTGTCAAGGTGTACTAA
  Species: H. sapiens (human)
  Entrez Gene: USP7 (a.k.a. C16DELp13.2, DEL16P13.2, HAFOUS, HAUSP, TEF1)
  Cloning method: Other
Terms and licenses: Academic/Nonprofit Terms; Industry Terms: Not Available to Industry
How to cite: pLKO.1-puro-USP7-sh5 was a gift from Nicolas Manel (Addgene plasmid # 235528 ; http://n2t.net/addgene:235528 ; RRID:Addgene_235528)
